>Addgene plasmid #176385 | pZC3H10.1.0-gDNA | addgene full sequence | sequence record 347391 | Addgene NGS Result
GTTTTAGAGCTAGAAATAGCAAGTTAAAATAAGGCTAGTCCGTTATCAACTTGAAAAAGTGGCACCGAGT
CGGTGCTTTTTTGTTTTAGAGCTAGAAATAGCAAGTTAAAATAAGGCTAGTCCGTTTTTAGCGCGTGCGC
CAATTCTGCAGACAAATGGCTCTAGAGGTACCCGTTACATAACTTACGGTAAATGGCCCGCCTGGCTGAC
CGCCCAACGACCCCCGCCCATTGACGTCAATAGTAACGCCAATAGGGACTTTCCATTGACGTCAATGGGT
GGAGTATTTACGGTAAACTGCCCACTTGGCAGTACATCAAGTGTATCATATGCCAAGTACGCCCCCTATT
GACGTCAATGACGGTAAATGGCCCGCCTGGCATTGTGCCCAGTACATGACCTTATGGGACTTTCCTACTT
GGCAGTACATCTACGTATTAGTCATCGCTATTACCATGGTCGAGGTGAGCCCCACGTTCTGCTTCACTCT
CCCCATCTCCCCCCCCTCCCCACCCCCAATTTTGTATTTATTTATTTTTTAATTATTTTGTGCAGCGATG
GGGGCGGGGGGGGGGGGGGGGCGCGCGCCRGGSGGGGSGGGGSGGGGSGRGGGGSGGGGSGGGGSGRGGC
GGAGAGGTGCGGCGGCAGCCAATCAGAGCGGCGCGCTCCGAAAGTTTCCTTTTATGGCGAGGCGGCGGCG
GCGGCGGCCCTATAAAAAGCGAAGCGCGCGGCGGGCGGGAGTCGCTGCGCGCTGCCTTCGCCCCGTGCCC
CGCTCCGCCGCCGCCTCGCGCCGCCCGCCCCGGCTCTGACTGACCGCGTTACTCCCACAGGTGAGCGGGC
GGGACGGCCCTTCTCCTCCGGGCTGTAATTAGCTGAGCAAGAGGTAAGGGTTTAAGGGATGGTTGGTTGG
TGGGGTATTAATGTTTAATTACCTGGAGCACCTGCCTGAAATCACTTTTTTTCAGGTTGGACCGGTGCCA
CCATGGACTATAAGGACCACGACGGAGACTACAAGGATCATGATATTGATTACAAAGACGATGACGATAA
GATGGCCCCAAAGAAGAAGCGGAAGGTCGGTATCCACGGAGTCCCAGCAGCCGACAAGAAGTACAGCATC
GGCCTGGACATCGGCACCAACTCTGTGGGCTGGGCCGTGATCACCGACGAGTACAAGGTGCCCAGCAAGA
AATTCAAGGTGCTGGGCAACACCGACCGGCACAGCATCAAGAAGAACCTGATCGGAGCCCTGCTGTTCGA
CAGCGGCGAAACAGCCGAGGCCACCCGGCTGAAGAGAACCGCCAGAAGAAGATACACCAGACGGAAGAAC
CGGATCTGCTATCTGCAAGAGATCTTCAGCAACGAGATGGCCAAGGTGGACGACAGCTTCTTCCACAGAC
TGGAAGAGTCCTTCCTGGTGGAAGAGGATAAGAAGCACGAGCGGCACCCCATCTTCGGCAACATCGTGGA
CGAGGTGGCCTACCACGAGAAGTACCCCACCATCTACCACCTGAGAAAGAAACTGGTGGACAGCACCGAC
AAGGCCGACCTGCGGCTGATCTATCTGGCCCTGGCCCACATGATCAAGTTCCGGGGCCACTTCCTGATCG
AGGGCGACCTGAACCCCGACAACAGCGACGTGGACAAGCTGTTCATCCAGCTGGTGCAGACCTACAACCA
GCTGTTCGAGGAAAACCCCATCAACGCCAGCGGCGTGGACGCCAAGGCCATCCTGTCTGCCAGACTGAGC
AAGAGCAGACGGCTGGAAAATCTGATCGCCCAGCTGCCCGGCGAGAAGAAGAATGGCCTGTTCGGAAACC
TGATTGCCCTGAGCCTGGGCCTGACCCCCAACTTCAAGAGCAACTTCGACCTGGCCGAGGATGCCAAACT
GCAGCTGAGCAAGGACACCTACGACGACGACCTGGACAACCTGCTGGCCCAGATCGGCGACCAGTACGCC
GACCTGTTTCTGGCCGCCAAGAACCTGTCCGACGCCATCCTGCTGAGCGACATCCTGAGAGTGAACACCG
AGATCACCAAGGCCCCCCTGAGCGCCTCTATGATCAAGAGATACGACGAGCACCACCAGGACCTGACCCT
GCTGAAAGCTCTCGTGCGGCAGCAGCTGCCTGAGAAGTACAAAGAGATTTTCTTCGACCAGAGCAAGAAC
GGCTACGCCGGCTACATTGACGGCGGAGCCAGCCAGGAAGAGTTCTACAAGTTCATCAAGCCCATCCTGG
AAAAGATGGACGGCACCGAGGAACTGCTCGTGAAGCTGAACAGAGAGGACCTGCTGCGGAAGCAGCGGAC
CTTCGACAACGGCAGCATCCCCCACCAGATCCACCTGGGAGAGCTGCACGCCATTCTGCGGCGGCAGGAA
GATTTTTACCCATTCCTGAAGGACAACCGGGAAAAGATCGAGAAGATCCTGACCTTCCGCATCCCCTACT
ACGTGGGCCCTCTGGCCAGGGGAAACAGCAGATTCGCCTGGATGACCAGAAAGAGCGAGGAAACCATCAC
CCCCTGGAACTTCGAGGAAGTGGTGGACAAGGGCGCTTCCGCCCAGAGCTTCATCGAGCGGATGACCAAC
TTCGATAAGAACCTGCCCAACGAGAAGGTGCTGCCCAAGCACAGCCTGCTGTACGAGTACTTCACCGTGT
ATAACGAGCTGACCAAAGTGAAATACGTGACCGAGGGAATGAGAAAGCCCGCCTTCCTGAGCGGCGAGCA
GAAAAAGGCCATCGTGGACCTGCTGTTCAAGACCAACCGGAAAGTGACCGTGAAGCAGCTGAAAGAGGAC
TACTTCAAGAAAATCGAGTGCTTCGACTCCGTGGAAATCTCCGGCGTGGAAGATCGGTTCAACGCCTCCC
TGGGCACATACCACGATCTGCTGAAAATTATCAAGGACAAGGACTTCCTGGACAATGAGGAAAACGAGGA
CATTCTGGAAGATATCGTGCTGACCCTGACACTGTTTGAGGACAGAGAGATGATCGAGGAACGGCTGAAA
ACCTATGCCCACCTGTTCGACGACAAAGTGATGAAGCAGCTGAAGCGGCGGAGATACACCGGCTGGGGCA
GGCTGAGCCGGAAGCTGATCAACGGCATCCGGGACAAGCAGTCCGGCAAGACAATCCTGGATTTCCTGAA
GTCCGACGGCTTCGCCAACAGAAACTTCATGCAGCTGATCCACGACGACAGCCTGACCTTTAAAGAGGAC
ATCCAGAAAGCCCAGGTGTCCGGCCAGGGCGATAGCCTGCACGAGCACATTGCCAATCTGGCCGGCAGCC
CCGCCATTAAGAAGGGCATCCTGCAGACAGTGAAGGTGGTGGACGAGCTCGTGAAAGTGATGGGCCGGCA
CAAGCCCGAGAACATCGTGATCGAAATGGCCAGAGAGAACCAGACCACCCAGAAGGGACAGAAGAACAGC
CGCGAGAGAATGAAGCGGATCGAAGAGGGCATCAAAGAGCTGGGCAGCCAGATCCTGAAAGAACACCCCG
TGGAAAACACCCAGCTGCAGAACGAGAAGCTGTACCTGTACTACCTGCAGAATGGGCGGGATATGTACGT
GGACCAGGAACTGGACATCAACCGGCTGTCCGACTACGATGTGGACCATATCGTGCCTCAGAGCTTTCTG
AAGGACGACTCCATCGACAACAAGGTGCTGACCAGAAGCGACAAGAACCGGGGCAAGAGCGACAACGTGC
CCTCCGAAGAGGTCGTGAAGAAGATGAAGAACTACTGGCGGCAGCTGCTGAACGCCAAGCTGATTACCCA
GAGAAAGTTCGACAATCTGACCAAGGCCGAGAGAGGCGGCCTGAGCGAACTGGATAAGGCCGGCTTCATC
AAGAGACAGCTGGTGGAAACCCGGCAGATCACAAAGCACGTGGCACAGATCCTGGACTCCCGGATGAACA
CTAAGTACGACGAGAATGACAAGCTGATCCGGGAAGTGAAAGTGATCACCCTGAAGTCCAAGCTGGTGTC
CGATTTCCGGAAGGATTTCCAGTTTTACAAAGTGCGCGAGATCAACAACTACCACCACGCCCACGACGCC
TACCTGAACGCCGTCGTGGGAACCGCCCTGATCAAAAAGTACCCTAAGCTGGAAAGCGAGTTCGTGTACG
GCGACTACAAGGTGTACGACGTGCGGAAGATGATCGCCAAGAGCGAGCAGGAAATCGGCAAGGCTACCGC
CAAGTACTTCTTCTACAGCAACATCATGAACTTTTTCAAGACCGAGATTACCCTGGCCAACGGCGAGATC
CGGAAGCGGCCTCTGATCGAGACAAACGGCGAAACCGGGGAGATCGTGTGGGATAAGGGCCGGGATTTTG
CCACCGTGCGGAAAGTGCTGAGCATGCCCCAAGTGAATATCGTGAAAAAGACCGAGGTGCAGACAGGCGG
CTTCAGCAAAGAGTCTATCCTGCCCAAGAGGAACAGCGATAAGCTGATCGCCAGAAAGAAGGACTGGGAC
CCTAAGAAGTACGGCGGCTTCGACAGCCCCACCGTGGCCTATTCTGTGCTGGTGGTGGCCAAAGTGGAAA
AGGGCAAGTCCAAGAAACTGAAGAGTGTGAAAGAGCTGCTGGGGATCACCATCATGGAAAGAAGCAGCTT
CGAGAAGAATCCCATCGACTTTCTGGAAGCCAAGGGCTACAAAGAAGTGAAAAAGGACCTGATCATCAAG
CTGCCTAAGTACTCCCTGTTCGAGCTGGAAAACGGCCGGAAGAGAATGCTGGCCTCTGCCGGCGAACTGC
AGAAGGGAAACGAACTGGCCCTGCCCTCCAAATATGTGAACTTCCTGTACCTGGCCAGCCACTATGAGAA
GCTGAAGGGCTCCCCCGAGGATAATGAGCAGAAACAGCTGTTTGTGGAACAGCACAAGCACTACCTGGAC
GAGATCATCGAGCAGATCAGCGAGTTCTCCAAGAGAGTGATCCTGGCCGACGCTAATCTGGACAAAGTGC
TGTCCGCCTACAACAAGCACCGGGATAAGCCCATCAGAGAGCAGGCCGAGAATATCATCCACCTGTTTAC
CCTGACCAATCTGGGAGCCCCTGCCGCCTTCAAGTACTTTGACACCACCATCGACCGGAAGAGGTACACC
AGCACCAAAGAGGTGCTGGACGCCACCCTGATCCACCAGAGCATCACCGGCCTGTACGAGACACGGATCG
ACCTGTCTCAGCTGGGAGGCGACAAAAGGCCGGCGGCCACGAAAAAGGCCGGCCAGGCAAAAAAGAAAAA
GTAAGAATTCCTAGAGCTCGCTGATCAGCCTCGACTGTGCCTTCTAGTTGCCAGCCATCTGTTGTTTGCC
CCTCCCCCGTGCCTTCCTTGACCCTGGAAGGTGCCACTCCCACTGTCCTTTCCTAATAAAATGAGGAAAT
TGCATCGCATTGTCTGAGTAGGTGTCATTCTATTCTGGGGGGTGGGGTGGGGCAGGACAGCAAGGGGGAG
GATTGGGAAGAGAATAGCAGGCATGCTGGGGAGCGGCCGCAGGAACCCCTAGTGATGGAGTTGGCCACTC
CCTCTCTGCGCGCTCGCTCGCTCACTGAGGCCGGGCGACCAAAGGTCGCCCGACGCCCGGGCTTTGCCCG
GGCGGCCTCAGTGAGCGAGCGAGCGCGCAGCTGCCTGCAGGGGCGCCTGATGCGGTATTTTCTCCTTACG
CATCTGTGCGGTATTTCACACCGCATA
[95 nt withheld, positions 5698-5792]
T
[46 nt withheld, positions 5794-5839]
C
[141 nt withheld, positions 5841-5981]
CCTTTGACGTTGGAGTCCACGTTCTTT
[37 nt withheld, positions 6009-6045]
ACTCTATCTCGGGCTATTCTTTTGATTTATAAGGGATTTTGCCGATTTCGGTCTATTGGTTAAAAAATGA
GCTGATTTAACAAAAATTTAACGCGAATTTTAACAAAATATTAACGTTTACAATTTTATGGTGCACTCTC
AGTACAATCTGCTCTGATGCCGCATAGTTAAGCCAGCCCCGACACCCGCCAACACCCGCTGACGCGCCCT
GACGGGCTTGTCTGCTCCCGGCATCCGCTTACAGACAAGCTGTGACCGTCTCCGGGAGCTGCATGTGTCA
GAGGTTTTCACCGTCATCACCGAAACGCGCGAGACGAAAGGGCCTCGTGATACGCCTATTTTTATAGGTT
AATGTCATGATAATAATGGTTTCTTAGACGTCAGGTGGCACTTTTCGGGGAAATGTGCGCGGAACCCCTA
TTTGTTTATTTTTCTAAATACATTCAAATATGTATCCGCTCATGAGACAATAACCCTGATAAATGCTTCA
ATAATATTGAAAAAGGAAGAGTATGAGTATTCAACATTTCCGTGTCGCCCTTATTCCCTTTTTTGCGGCA
TTTTGCCTTCCTGTTTTTGCTCACCCAGAAACGCTGGTGAAAGTAAAAGATGCTGAAGATCAGTTGGGTG
CACGAGTGGGTTACATCGAACTGGATCTCAACAGCGGTAAGATCCTTGAGAGTTTTCGCCCCGAAGAACG
TTTTCCAATGATGAGCACTTTTAAAGTTCTGCTATGTGGCGCGGTATTATCCCGTATTGACGCCGGGCAA
GAGCAACTCGGTCGCCGCATACACTATTCTCAGAATGACTTGGTTGAGTACTCACCAGTCACAGAAAAGC
ATCTTACGGATGGCATGACAGTAAGAGAATTATGCAGTGCTGCCATAACCATGAGTGATAACACTGCGGC
CAACTTACTTCTGACAACGATCGGAGGACCGAAGGAGCTAACCGCTTTTTTGCACAACATGGGGGATCAT
GTAACTCGCCTTGATCGTTGGGAACCGGAGCTGAATGAAGCCATACCAAACGACGAGCGTGACACCACGA
TGCCTGTAGCAATGGCAACAACGTTGCGCAAACTATTAACTGGCGAACTACTTACTCTAGCTTCCCGGCA
ACAATTAATAGACTGGATGGAGGCGGATAAAGTTGCAGGACCACTTCTGCGCTCGGCCCTTCCGGCTGGC
TGGTTTATTGCTGATAAATCTGGAGCCGGTGAGCGTGGAAGCCGCGGTATCATTGCAGCACTGGGGCCAG
ATGGTAAGCCCTCCCGTATCGTAGTTATCTACACGACGGGGAGTCAGGCAACTATGGATGAACGAAATAG
ACAGATCGCTGAGATAGGTGCCTCACTGATTAAGCATTGGTAACTGTCAGACCAAGTTTACTCATATATA
CTTTAGATTGATTTAAAACTTCATTTTTAATTTAAAAGGATCTAGGTGAAGATCCTTTTTGATAATCTCA
TGACCAAAATCCCTTAACGTGAGTTTTCGTTCCACTGAGCGTCAGACCCCGTAGAAAAGATCAAAGGATC
TTCTTGAGATCCTTTTTTTCTGCGCGTAATCTGCTGCTTGCAAACAAAAAAACCACCGCTACCAGCGGTG
GTTTGTTTGCCGGATCAAGAGCTACCAACTCTTTTTCCGAAGGTAACTGGCTTCAGCAGAGCGCAGATAC
CAAATACTGTTCTTCTAGTGTAGCCGTAGTTAGGCCACCACTTCAAGAACTCTGTAGCACCGCCTACATA
CCTCGCTCTGCTAATCCTGTTACCAGTGGCTGCTGCCAGTGGCGATAAGTCGTGTCTTACCGGGTTGGAC
TCAAGACGATAGTTACCGGATAAGGCGCAGCGGTCGGGCTGAACGGGGGGTTCGTGCACACAGCCCAGCT
TGGAGCGAACGACCTACACCGAACTGAGATACCTACAGCGTGAGCTATGAGAAAGCGCCACGCTTCCCGA
AGGGAGAAAGGCGGACAGGTATCCGGTAAGCGGCAGGGTCGGAACAGGAGAGCGCACGAGGGAGCTTCCA
GGGGGAAACGCCTGGTATCTTTATAGTCCTGTCGGGTTTCGCCACCTCTGACTTGAGCGTCGATTTTTGT
GATGCTCGTCAGGGGGGCGGAGCCTATGGAAAAACGCCAGCAACGCGGCCTTTTTACGGTTCCTGGCCTT
TTGCTGGCCTTTTGCTCACATGTGAGGGCCTATTTCCCATGATTCCTTCATATTTGCATATACGATACAA
GGCTGTTAGAGAGATAATTGGAATTAATTTGACTGTAAACACAAAGATATTAGTACAAAATACGTGACGT
AGAAAGTAATAATTTCTTGGGTAGTTTGCAGTTTTAAAATTATGTTTTAAAATGGACTATCATATGCTTA
CCGTAACTTGAAAGTATTTCGATTTCTTGGCTTTATATATCTTGTGGAAAGGACGAAACACCGTCACGGC
CATGCCACACTGA
Features (pLannotate 1.2.2; 18 found; start..end, strand, type, name):
      1..76      +  misc_RNA       gRNA scaffold: guide RNA scaffold for the Streptococcus pyogenes CRISPR/Cas9 system
     83..126     +  misc_RNA       gRNA scaffold (fragment): guide RNA scaffold for the Streptococcus pyogenes CRISPR/Cas9 system
    173..458     +  enhancer       CMV enhancer: human cytomegalovirus immediate early enhancer; contains an 18-bp deletion relative to the standard CMV enhancer
    460..737     +  promoter       chicken β-actin promoter: No description available
    738..965     +  intron         hybrid intron: hybrid between chicken β-actin (CBA) and minute virus of mice (MMV) introns (Gray et al., 2011)
   1103..2704    +  CDS            Cas9(N): N-terminal portion of Streptococcus pyogenes Cas9 (Zetsche et al., 2015)
   2705..5203    +  CDS            Cas9(C): C-terminal portion of Streptococcus pyogenes Cas9 (Zetsche et al., 2015)
   5204..5251    +  CDS            nucleoplasmin NLS: bipartite nuclear localization signal from nucleoplasmin
   5285..5396    +  polyA_signal   bGH poly(A) signal: bovine growth hormone polyadenylation signal
   5501..5641    +  repeat_region  AAV2 ITR: inverted terminal repeat of adeno-associated virus serotype 2 inverted
   5646..5697    -  misc_feature   bom (fragment): basis of mobility region from pBR322
   5716..6171    +  rep_origin     f1 ori (sequence partly withheld): f1 bacteriophage origin of replication; arrow indicates direction of (+) strand synthesis
   6172..6221    -  misc_feature   bom (fragment): basis of mobility region from pBR322
   6323..6358    -  CDS            rop (fragment): Rop protein, which maintains plasmids at low copy number; rop
   6453..6557    +  promoter       AmpR promoter: bla
   6558..7418    +  CDS            AmpR: β-lactamase; bla; confers resistance to ampicillin, carbenicillin, and related antibiotics
   7589..8177    +  rep_origin     ori: high-copy-number ColE1/pMB1/pBR322/pUC origin of replication
   8239..8479    +  promoter       U6 promoter: RNA polymerase III promoter for human U6 snRNA
