[The description below was written by a language model from this plasmid's Addgene catalogue record and pLannotate feature annotations shown in this document.]
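Description:
pZC3H10.1.0-gDNA is a CRISPR plasmid built on the pX330 backbone that expresses both Streptococcus pyogenes Cas9 and a single guide RNA directed against the human ZC3H10 gene. It is intended for transfection into mammalian cells. In bacteria it is propagated as a high-copy plasmid through a ColE1/pUC-type origin and selected with ampicillin via the β-lactamase gene. An f1 phage origin is also present, along with small remnants of pBR322 bom and rop sequences and a single annotated AAV2 ITR. These are carried over from the backbone and do not constitute a packageable AAV genome.

The plasmid carries two expression units. A human U6 RNA polymerase III promoter lies at the end of the numbered sequence and reads across the circular junction into the S. pyogenes gRNA scaffold at the start. The ZC3H10-specific spacer sits between them, cloned as an oligonucleotide duplex into BbsI sites that were destroyed in the process. The depositor notes that the listed target sequence includes the PAM, which is part of the genomic target and was not cloned into the guide. A second, partial scaffold annotation follows the first.

Cas9 is driven by a hybrid Pol II promoter made of the CMV enhancer, the chicken β-actin promoter and a hybrid CBA/MVM intron. The annotation tool splits the coding sequence into contiguous N- and C-terminal portions that together form one continuous reading frame. It ends in a nucleoplasmin bipartite nuclear localization signal and is followed by a bGH polyadenylation signal.

Co-expressing nuclease and guide from one plasmid allows targeted cleavage at the ZC3H10 locus in human cells. The record does not state the specific downstream application, such as knockout or knock-in.
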