Addgene plasmid #176385: pZC3H10.1.0-gDNA
Purpose: Expresses spCas9 and gRNA sequence targeting ZC3H10
Depositing lab: Barbara Stranger & Kevin White. Depositing organization: University of Chicago.
Backbone
  Vector backbone: pX330
  Backbone manufacturer: addgene ID: 42230
  Vector type: CRISPR
Growth in bacteria
  Bacterial resistance: Ampicillin, 100 μg/mL
  Growth temperature: 37°C
  Growth strain: DH5alpha
  Copy number: High Copy
Gene/Insert
  Gene/Insert name: ZC3H10 gRNA
  gRNA/shRNA sequence: TCACGGCCATGCCACACTGA(TGG)
  Species: H. sapiens (human)
  Cloning method: Restriction Enzyme; 5′ cloning site BbsI (destroyed during cloning); 3′ cloning site BbsI (destroyed during cloning)
Terms and licenses: Academic/Nonprofit Terms; Industry Terms: Not Available to Industry
Depositor comments: gRNA sequence listed also includes (uncloned) PAM
How to cite: pZC3H10.1.0-gDNA was a gift from Barbara Stranger & Kevin White (Addgene plasmid # 176385 ; http://n2t.net/addgene:176385 ; RRID:Addgene_176385)
